>Addgene plasmid #140392 | pJBL722 | addgene full sequence | sequence record 297855 | Addgene NGS Result
GCAAACCGCCTCTCCCCGCGCGTTGGCCGATTCATTAATGCAGCTGGCACGACAGGTTTCCCGACTGGAA
AGCGGGCAGTGAGCGCAACGCAATTAATGTGAGTTAGCTCACTCATTAGGCACCCCAGGCTTTACACTTT
ATGCTTCCGGCTCGTATGTTGTGTGGAATTGTGAGCGGATAACAATTTCACACAGGAAACAGCTATGACC
ATGATTACGCCAAGCTTGCATGCCTGCAGGTCGACTCTAGATAATACGACTCACTATAGGAGGTATTTAC
AAACAACCATGAATGTAAGTACCCACATACTCTGATGATCCGAGACGGTCGGGTCCAGATATTCGTATCT
GTCGAGTAGAGTGTGGGCTCGGATCATTCATGGCAAGAGACGGTCGGGTCCAGATATTCGTATCTGTCGA
GTAGAGTGTGGGCTCTTGCCATGTGTATGTGGGTAGCATAACCCCTTGGGGCCTCTAAACGGGTCTTGAG
GGGTTTTTTGATCCCCGGGTACCGAGCTCGAATTCACTGGCCGTCGTTTTACAACGTCGTGACTGGGAAA
ACCCTGGCGTTACCCAACTTAATCGCCTTGCAGCACATCCCCCTTTCGCCAGCTGGCGTAATAGCGAAGA
GGCCCGCACCGATCGCCCTTCCCAACAGTTGCGCAGCCTGAATGGCGAATGGCGCCTGATGCGGTATTTT
CTCCTTACGCATCTGTGCGGTATTTCACACCGCATATGGTGCACTCTCAGTACAATCTGCTCTGATGCCG
CATAGTTAAGCCAGCCCCGACACCCGCCAACACCCGCTGACGCGCCCTGACGGGCTTGTCTGCTCCCGGC
ATCCGCTTACAGACAAGCTGTGACCGTCTCCGGGAGCTGCATGTGTCAGAGGTTTTCACCGTCATCACCG
AAACGCGCGAGACGAAAGGGCCTCGTGATACGCCTATTTTTATAGGTTAATGTCATGATAATAATGGTTT
CTTAGACGTCAGGTGGCACTTTTCGGGGAAATGTGCGCGGAACCCCTATTTGTTTATTTTTCTAAATACA
TTCAAATATGTATCCGCTCATGAGACAATAACCCTGATAAATGCTTCAATAATATTGAAAAAGGAAGAGT
ATGAGTATTCAACATTTCCGTGTCGCCCTTATTCCCTTTTTTGCGGCATTTTGCCTTCCTGTTTTTGCTC
ACCCAGAAACGCTGGTGAAAGTAAAAGATGCTGAAGATCAGTTGGGTGCACGAGTGGGTTACATCGAACT
GGATCTCAACAGCGGTAAGATCCTTGAGAGTTTTCGCCCCGAAGAACGTTTTCCAATGATGAGCACTTTT
AAAGTTCTGCTATGTGGCGCGGTATTATCCCGTATTGACGCCGGGCAAGAGCAACTCGGTCGCCGCATAC
ACTATTCTCAGAATGACTTGGTTGAGTACTCACCAGTCACAGAAAAGCATCTTACGGATGGCATGACAGT
AAGAGAATTATGCAGTGCTGCCATAACCATGAGTGATAACACTGCGGCCAACTTACTTCTGACAACGATC
GGAGGACCGAAGGAGCTAACCGCTTTTTTGCACAACATGGGGGATCATGTAACTCGCCTTGATCGTTGGG
AACCGGAGCTGAATGAAGCCATACCAAACGACGAGCGTGACACCACGATGCCTGTAGCAATGGCAACAAC
GTTGCGCAAACTATTAACTGGCGAACTACTTACTCTAGCTTCCCGGCAACAATTAATAGACTGGATGGAG
GCGGATAAAGTTGCAGGACCACTTCTGCGCTCGGCCCTTCCGGCTGGCTGGTTTATTGCTGATAAATCTG
GAGCCGGTGAGCGTGGGTCTCGCGGTATCATTGCAGCACTGGGGCCAGATGGTAAGCCCTCCCGTATCGT
AGTTATCTACACGACGGGGAGTCAGGCAACTATGGATGAACGAAATAGACAGATCGCTGAGATAGGTGCC
TCACTGATTAAGCATTGGTAACTGTCAGACCAAGTTTACTCATATATACTTTAGATTGATTTAAAACTTC
ATTTTTAATTTAAAAGGATCTAGGTGAAGATCCTTTTTGATAATCTCATGACCAAAATCCCTTAACGTGA
GTTTTCGTTCCACTGAGCGTCAGACCCCGTAGAAAAGATCAAAGGATCTTCTTGAGATCCTTTTTTTCTG
CGCGTAATCTGCTGCTTGCAAACAAAAAAACCACCGCTACCAGCGGTGGTTTGTTTGCCGGATCAAGAGC
TACCAACTCTTTTTCCGAAGGTAACTGGCTTCAGCAGAGCGCAGATACCAAATACTGTTCTTCTAGTGTA
GCCGTAGTTAGGCCACCACTTCAAGAACTCTGTAGCACCGCCTACATACCTCGCTCTGCTAATCCTGTTA
CCAGTGGCTGCTGCCAGTGGCGATAAGTCGTGTCTTACCGGGTTGGACTCAAGACGATAGTTACCGGATA
AGGCGCAGCGGTCGGGCTGAACGGGGGGTTCGTGCACACAGCCCAGCTTGGAGCGAACGACCTACACCGA
ACTGAGATACCTACAGCGTGAGCTATGAGAAAGCGCCACGCTTCCCGAAGGGAGAAAGGCGGACAGGTAT
CCGGTAAGCGGCAGGGTCGGAACAGGAGAGCGCACGAGGGAGCTTCCAGGGGGAAACGCCTGGTATCTTT
ATAGTCCTGTCGGGTTTCGCCACCTCTGACTTGAGCGTCGATTTTTGTGATGCTCGTCAGGGGGGCGGAG
CCTATGGAAAAACGCCAGCAACGCGGCCTTTTTACGGTTCCTGGCCTTTTGCTGGCCTTTTGCTCACATG
TTCTTTCCTGCGTTATCCCCTGATTCTGTGGATAACCGTATTACCGCCTTTGAGTGAGCTGATACCGCTC
GCCGCAGCCGAACGACCGAGCGCAGCGAGTCAGTGAGCGAGGAAGCGGAAGAGCGCCCAATAC
Features (pLannotate 1.2.2; 14 found; start..end, strand, type, name):
     95..116     +  protein_bind   CAP binding site: CAP binding activates transcription in the presence of cAMP. E. coli catabolite activator protein
    131..161     +  promoter       lac promoter: promoter for the E. coli lac operon
    169..185     +  protein_bind   lac operator: The lac repressor binds to the lac operator to inhibit transcription in E. coli. This inhibition can be relieved by adding lactose or isopropyl-β-D-thiogalactopyranoside (IPTG). lac repressor encoded by lacI
    222..251     -  misc_feature   MCS (fragment): pUC18/19 multiple cloning site
    252..270     +  promoter       T7 promoter: promoter for bacteriophage T7 RNA polymerase
    454..500     +  terminator     T7 terminator: transcription terminator for bacteriophage T7 RNA polymerase
    500..525     -  misc_feature   MCS (fragment): pUC18/19 multiple cloning site
    522..679     +  CDS            lacZα (fragment): LacZα fragment of β-galactosidase; lacZ fragment
    685..784     -  misc_feature   bom (fragment): basis of mobility region from pBR322
    886..921     -  CDS            rop (fragment): Rop protein, which maintains plasmids at low copy number; rop
   1016..1120    +  promoter       AmpR promoter: bla
   1121..1981    +  CDS            AmpR: β-lactamase; bla; confers resistance to ampicillin, carbenicillin, and related antibiotics
   2152..2740    +  rep_origin     ori: high-copy-number ColE1/pMB1/pBR322/pUC origin of replication
   2923..82      +  CDS            lacI (fragment) (across the origin): lac repressor; lacI; The lac repressor binds to the lac operator to inhibit transcription in E. coli. This inhibition can be relieved by adding lactose or isopropyl-β-D-thiogalactopyranoside (IPTG).
