[The description below was written by a language model from this plasmid's Addgene catalogue record and pLannotate feature annotations shown in this document.]
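Description:
pJBL722 is a small (about 2.9 kb) synthetic-biology plasmid built on the pUC19 backbone and serves as a DNA template for a transcription-based, cell-free biosensor. It is propagated in E. coli as a high-copy plasmid through the ColE1/pUC-type origin and is selected with ampicillin via the β-lactamase (AmpR) gene and its own promoter. The feature table also shows the usual pUC19 remnants: the CAP binding site, lac promoter and lac operator, split fragments of the multiple cloning site and lacZα flanking the insert, and short fragments annotated as lacI, bom and rop. These are backbone leftovers rather than functional parts of the design.

The payload, inserted by Gibson assembly into the cloning site, is a compact synthetic transcription unit named T7-ttgO-3WJdB-T. A bacteriophage T7 promoter drives transcription, and the record states that the ttgO operator sequence sits 5 bp downstream of this promoter. This is followed by the 3WJdB RNA aptamer, a three-way junction dimeric Broccoli that fluoresces when it binds its small-molecule dye, and the unit is closed by a T7 terminator. The operator and aptamer were not annotated individually, but they would lie in the unannotated interval between the promoter and terminator. ttgO is the binding site for the repressor TtgR, so bound TtgR blocks T7 RNA polymerase. When a TtgR ligand releases the repressor, the aptamer is transcribed and gives a fluorescent readout without any need for translation. TtgR itself is not encoded on this plasmid. The associated publication concerns cell-free biosensors for rapid detection of water contaminants. The specified operator spacing suggests this may be one of several promoter–operator spacing variants, although the record does not say so.
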