Addgene plasmid #140392: pJBL722
Purpose: Expresses TtgR-regulated 3WJdB RNA aptamer driven by T7 promoter with the ttgO sequence 5BP downstream from the promoter
Depositing lab: Julius Lucks. Depositing organization: Northwestern University. Publication: Cell-free biosensors for rapid detection of water contaminants. Jung JK, Alam KK, Verosloff MS, Capdevila DA, Desmau M, Clauer PR, Lee JW, Nguyen PQ, Pasten PA, Matiasek SJ, Gaillard JF, Giedroc DP, Collins JJ, Lucks JB. Nat Biotechnol. 2020 Jul 6. pii: 10.1038/s41587-020-0571-7. doi: 10.1038/s41587-020-0571-7. PubMed 32632301.
Backbone
  Vector backbone: pUC19
  Vector type: Synthetic Biology
Growth in bacteria
  Bacterial resistance: Ampicillin, 100 μg/mL
  Growth temperature: 37°C
  Growth strain: DH5alpha
  Copy number: High Copy
Gene/Insert
  Gene/Insert name: T7-ttgO-3WJdB-T
  Species: Synthetic
  Cloning method: Gibson Cloning
Terms and licenses: Academic/Nonprofit Terms; Industry Terms: Not Available to Industry
How to cite: pJBL722 was a gift from Julius Lucks (Addgene plasmid # 140392 ; http://n2t.net/addgene:140392 ; RRID:Addgene_140392)
